Addgene plasmid #168240: Tol2-LyzC-GFP-U6ac-ctrl-guides
Purpose: "neutrophil specific GFP with ubiquitous ctrl sgRNAs"
Depositing lab: Qing Deng. Depositing organization: Purdue University. Publication: A robust and flexible CRISPR/Cas9-based system for neutrophil-specific gene inactivation in zebrafish. Wang Y, Hsu AY, Walton EM, Park SJ, Syahirah R, Wang T, Zhou W, Ding C, Lemke AP, Zhang G, Tobin DM, Deng Q. J Cell Sci. 2021 Apr 15;134(8). pii: 237799. doi: 10.1242/jcs.258574. Epub 2021 Apr 22. PubMed 33722979.
Backbone
  Vector backbone: R4R3 pDest
  Vector type: CRISPR
  Selectable markers: LyzC-GFP
Growth in bacteria
  Bacterial resistance: Ampicillin, 100 μg/mL
  Growth temperature: 37°C
  Growth strain: DH5alpha
  Copy number: Unknown
Gene/Insert
  Gene/Insert name: control sgRNAs
  gRNA/shRNA sequence: agagacggtcgacagtctgcagtgtcgtctctc
Terms and licenses: Academic/Nonprofit Terms; Industry Terms: Not Available to Industry
Depositor comments: Reference for p3e-U6a-U6c-control-guides used for gateway cloning: Neutrophil-specific knockout demonstrates a role for mitochondria in regulating neutrophil motility in zebrafish. Zhou W, Cao L, Jeffries J, Zhu X, Staiger CJ, Deng Q. Dis Model Mech. 2018 Mar 28;11(3). pii: dmm.033027. doi: 10.1242/dmm.033027. 10.1242/dmm.033027
How to cite: Tol2-LyzC-GFP-U6ac-ctrl-guides was a gift from Qing Deng (Addgene plasmid # 168240 ; http://n2t.net/addgene:168240 ; RRID:Addgene_168240)
