[The description below was written by a language model from this plasmid's Addgene catalogue record and pLannotate feature annotations shown in this document.]
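Description:
Tol2-LyzC-GFP-U6ac-ctrl-guides is a 9.0 kb zebrafish transgenesis and CRISPR plasmid assembled by multisite Gateway recombination into an R4R3 pDest backbone. It is maintained in E. coli through a high-copy ColE1/pUC-type origin and an ampicillin resistance gene (AmpR with its own promoter). Residual pBluescript-derived elements are also annotated, including an M13 origin fragment, lac promoter/operator pieces, and T3 and T7 promoters. The name indicates a Tol2 transposon vector. The automated annotation does not label Tol2 arms directly, but a fragment annotated as medaka tyrosinase at one end of the cassette likely reflects Tol2-associated sequence, since the element was originally found in that locus.

The payload sits between the Gateway scars. The roughly 2.4 kb unannotated region between attB4 and attB1 corresponds by position and name to the LyzC (lysozyme C) promoter, which drives neutrophil-restricted expression. EGFP follows between attB1 and attB2. SV40 poly(A) signals lie downstream of the EGFP module and after attB3, although they are annotated on the opposite strand. The 3' module, between attB2 and attB3, carries two S. pyogenes sgRNA scaffolds (annotated as tracrRNA fragments). According to the name and depositor comments, these are expressed from the zebrafish U6a and U6c promoters, which the feature table does not annotate. Both carry control, non-targeting guide sequences.

The result is neutrophil-specific GFP combined with ubiquitously transcribed control sgRNAs, and the LyzC-GFP signal serves as the visual marker for transgene carriers. The plasmid does not encode Cas9. It is the negative-control counterpart in a system for neutrophil-specific gene inactivation in zebrafish.
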