Features (pLannotate 1.2.2; 28 found; start..end, strand, type, name):
      7..228     -  rep_origin     M13 ori (fragment) (sequence partly withheld): M13 bacteriophage origin of replication; arrow indicates direction of (+) strand synthesis
    228..515     +  CDS            tyr (fragment) (sequence partly withheld): TYRO_ORYLA - Also known as tyro. Experimental evidence at transcript level: Swiss-Prot protein existence level 2. This is a copper-containing oxidase that functions in the formation of pigments such as melanins and other polyphenolic compounds. From Oryzias latipes (Japanese rice fish) (Japanese killifish).
   1097..1117    +  protein_bind   attB4: mutant version of attB; core recombination site for the Gateway® BP reaction BP Clonase™
   3521..3541    +  protein_bind   attB1: mutant version of attB; core recombination site for the Gateway® BP reaction BP Clonase™
   3544..3564    -  CDS            lacZα (fragment): LacZα fragment of β-galactosidase; lacZ fragment
   3572..3590    +  promoter       T7 promoter: promoter for bacteriophage T7 RNA polymerase
   3599..3625    -  misc_feature   MCS (fragment): pBluescript multiple cloning site
   3634..4353    +  CDS            EGFP: the original enhanced GFP (Yang et al., 1996) mammalian codon-optimized
   4384..4402    -  promoter       T3 promoter: promoter for bacteriophage T3 RNA polymerase
   4431..4452    -  protein_bind   attB2 (fragment): mutant version of attB; recombination site for the Gateway® BP reaction BP Clonase™
   4464..4484    +  CDS            lacZα (fragment): LacZα fragment of β-galactosidase; lacZ fragment
   4500..4634    -  polyA_signal   SV40 poly(A) signal: SV40 polyadenylation signal
   4657..4740    -  CDS            large T antigen (fragment): large T antigen from SV40 (simian virus 40)
   4819..4886    -  misc_RNA       tracrRNA (fragment): trans-activating CRISPR RNA for the Streptococcus pyogenes CRISPR/Cas9 system
   5373..5440    -  misc_RNA       tracrRNA (fragment): trans-activating CRISPR RNA for the Streptococcus pyogenes CRISPR/Cas9 system
   5904..5924    -  protein_bind   attB3: mutant version of attB; core recombination site for the Gateway® BP reaction BP Clonase™
   5928..5948    +  CDS            lacZα (fragment): LacZα fragment of β-galactosidase; lacZ fragment
   5964..6098    -  polyA_signal   SV40 poly(A) signal: SV40 polyadenylation signal
   6121..6204    -  CDS            large T antigen (fragment): large T antigen from SV40 (simian virus 40)
   6770..6810    -  misc_feature   MCS (fragment): pBluescript multiple cloning site
   6823..6841    -  promoter       T3 promoter: promoter for bacteriophage T3 RNA polymerase
   6886..6902    -  protein_bind   lac operator: The lac repressor binds to the lac operator to inhibit transcription in E. coli. This inhibition can be relieved by adding lactose or isopropyl-β-D-thiogalactopyranoside (IPTG). lac repressor encoded by lacI
   6910..6940    -  promoter       lac promoter: promoter for the E. coli lac operon
   6955..6976    -  protein_bind   CAP binding site: CAP binding activates transcription in the presence of cAMP. E. coli catabolite activator protein
   6989..7081    -  CDS            lacI (fragment): lac repressor; lacI; The lac repressor binds to the lac operator to inhibit transcription in E. coli. This inhibition can be relieved by adding lactose or isopropyl-β-D-thiogalactopyranoside (IPTG).
   7264..7852    -  rep_origin     ori: high-copy-number ColE1/pMB1/pBR322/pUC origin of replication
   8023..8883    -  CDS            AmpR: β-lactamase; bla; confers resistance to ampicillin, carbenicillin, and related antibiotics
   8884..8988    -  promoter       AmpR promoter: bla
>Addgene plasmid #168240 | Tol2-LyzC-GFP-U6ac-ctrl-guides | addgene full sequence | sequence record 383838 | Addgene NGS Result
CCACCTAAATTGTAAGCGTTAATATTTTGTTAAAATTCGCGTTAAATTTTTGTTAAATCAGCTCATTTTT
TAACCAATAGGCCGAAATCGGCAAAATCCCTTATAAATCAAAAGAATAGACCGAGATAGGGT
[37 nt withheld, positions 133-169]
AAAGAACGTGGACTCCAACGTCAAAGG
[32 nt withheld, positions 197-228]
GCTGGCTAAGAACTCATCAGCCTCCCCGGTCCATCTACCCACGTACCAATGCACCAATTGGCCACAATGA
CGGCTACTACATGGTGCCATTCCTTCCTCTTTATAGGAATGGAGACTACCTCCTGTCCAACAATGCTCTT
GGATACGAGTACGCCTACCTGTTGGACCCAGGTCATTGCACAACACCAGAAATGCCCTCTGATCTGCAAA
AGACGTGAATATCTGTTCAGACACCCATATCCACTCTGTTCCACACAGGTCAGAGGTTTGTCCAGGAGTT
CTTGACAGAGGTGTAAAAAGTACTCAAAAATTTTACTCAAGTGAAAGTACAAGTACTTAGGGAAAATTTT
ACTCAATTAAAAGTAAAAGTATCTGGCTAGAATCTTACTTGAGTAAAAGTAAAAAAGTACTCCATTAAAA
TTGTACTTGAGTATTAAGGAAGTAAAAGTAAAAGCAAGAAAGAAAACTAGAGATTCTTGTTTAAGCTTTT
AATCTCAAAAAACATTAAATGAAATGCATACAAGGTTTTATCCTGCTTTAGAACTGTTTGTATTTAATTA
TCAAACTATAAGACAGACAATCTAATGCCAGTACACGCTACTCAAAGTTGTAAAACCTCAGATTTAACTT
CAGTAGAAGCTGATTCTCAAAATTGTTAGTGTCAAGCCTAGCTCTTTTGGGGCTGAAAAGCAATCCTGCA
GTGCTGAAAAGCCTCTCACAGGCAGCCGATGCGGGAAGAGGTGTATTAGTCTTGATAGAGAGGCTGCAAA
TAGCAGGAAACGTGAGCAGAGACTCCCTGGTGTCTGAAACACAGGCCAGATGGGCCCTCGAGCAGGAAAC
AGCTATGACCATGATTACGCCAAGCTATCAACTTTGTATAGAAAAGTTGGCTCCGAATTCGCCCTTAAAA
CTCGAGAGTTTGACTTGGGTTGATTATAGCAAATAGTGGAACACAAACAGATTTTGAAATATTCTTGCAA
ATTTATTTATTAAATCCATTCAAATATTGTCATTTTTTGTACTGTGTAATTTATATTGATTTGCTCATAC
AATATTTACATTTCGCTTAAACAATACACTATTATTTATATTTAAAAATAGCTATATATAAATCAAATGT
ATAGCTCTTTTTTACACAATTAATCAAAGCTAAAATATTTGTCACACAAATACAGTAAGCCACTTCACAA
TGATATCTTCAAAATCTGTGCTTGACTGAATCATTTCATTTATTGTTTTGTAATTCACATTATACCTTAC
GTTCTCCAGGCACAGTTTGAATTGTTGATAAATGAAGATAATACATCTGATTTAATTAGTCTCCTTTGTT
TATAATAACTTTAATCTAATTTGATAGTAATAATTCCAGCAATACATCCATTACAATAAAAATCGCTTTT
TTATTTTGCACATTAGTTTGCCGGTATTTGTTTAAAGTTTCACCATACTTTTAAATCATGTGCTATTTGA
AAAGGGCTGTTATGACTGGAATTAAATGTTTTTTTTTATATCAGTGTTTTAGATTGAAGTACAATATTTA
TAGGTAAAATTCACCAGCATATGCTTAAAGATAGCCATGCTCCAGGTCCTTGTGTCCTTCTAAGGTCTGT
TTGTGGTTTAAGCTGTTTGTTGACACACGCTTGTCTTCTCCATTTTTCTGTGAAGTTATTGTCAGTTTAT
TGCACACTGGGTTGCATTAAGCTGCAGTTTTTTCACAACAGTTTTCCACATTGTAACAGTCAGTCTCCAA
ATTATTCCATCAGTCCTCAAATTTAGTCATTTGAGGCCATGAAAACACTTAAAACTACATGAAGGTAGTT
TGGCATTAGGTTTTAGACTTGTTCTTGTTTGGCATATTGCAACCTGTGTAAAAATGATTTGATTTTTATT
TTTTTTTTTTTTTTTTCAGAAAGAAACGGTCCAAAAAGAGTTATGTGAACATTTATCCATGTGTTTAATG
TTTTTTAAATTAAAAAAAAACATTTTTATTAAACCACTTGTGACTAAACCTTTTTTAGTTATTCTATTTT
GTGACGAGTCTGAATGGCCAAAGTACTCTTGAATCCAAAATCTTTATAGTAAAATGTTTAATCTTACTTG
CAGTGTTGGGTATAATTTGTAACAAAGTTGAATTCCATATCTGCTGAGTGAAAAAGTAAAGTAAGAGATT
GCTGTAAATATTTAGGTTATTTATTTATTAATACAATATAGAAAGTAACAAAACACAATGTAAAAAATCA
ATAAAGAAAGTAAATATTAAAAGTAATGATAAACTAATGATGTAAACAATATTAGCAACAAAGTTTGTAC
AATTCAGGGAGGGTAAAGAATTTCACCTAATAGTCAAACTCTGTATTAAATAATATAAAATCTTTGTTCT
TAGTCTGAAGAGGAGACTGTGAGAGAAAGCTTACTGGTTGTTAAATTAGAAAATTTGTAACTTGCAGATT
AAAATGATTTAAATAATTTTATAAAGGCCATGTTTGAAACAAATGTAAAAACATAATAAATGTTAAGAAT
TTCAGATATTGAGATTTTACAATTTAAAAAAAGCAATAAAGTAATAGCAGAGACCTACACTCTTAAAGTA
AATTACCCAACTCTGCTTACTAGTAACTTTTGGAATAGTTACTAGTATCCATTGAACAAATACTAGAATC
TAATTAAATTGTGTGAGTGTCCAATGAAAAGATTCTTGTATTTAAAACAGTACCAGTATCTATATATGTA
CAAAATTTAGTGCTAGCAAAATGCAAATAAATACTACTGCATATAATGGATTGCATTGTAAATCGACTCG
CCATAATACATTTATTTCCTATTTTTACTTTTAACAAAAAATAAGTTCACTGAGTATTTCATGTCATTAA
ATCGCATTAAACCTCTTGCATGCTTTATGTACACTAGTGCAGTTCGCTAAATGACCACCGGTGTCACTAA
TAACACGATCGTTTCTGAATTCTGCATTAAACGCCATTTATACGTTGCTCTTATTAGTAAACAATTTCTC
CATCATGAGCTCGACCAGTATTGCATATTTCATCCTCTTAAATCCAGAGTTGTTTCTTTTAATCACTTTC
TCTTCATGATAAAAGCAGTTTTTGGTTTTCAGAAGTTTACAACAAACCCAGTCAGTTATTGCCTCAGCAA
ACACTGGAGCAACTGCACACTTGTGAAAAGCTTCTTGCGAAACACAAACCTTTCTCTGGACTTATAAATA
AAGGCATTCAGCAGCTCCACCATACACCTCCACTGGTCTTGATAAAGGGATCCTTTAAGGGCGAATTCGA
CCCAAGTTTGTACAAAAAAGCAGGCTTGTAAAACGACGGCCAGTGAGCGCGCGTAATACGACTCACTATA
GGGCGAATTGGGTACCGGGCCCCCCCTCGAGGTCGACTCGCCACCATGGTGAGCAAGGGCGAGGAGCTGT
TCACCGGGGTGGTGCCCATCCTGGTCGAGCTGGACGGCGACGTAAACGGCCACAAGTTCAGCGTGTCCGG
CGAGGGCGAGGGCGATGCCACCTACGGCAAGCTGACCCTGAAGTTCATCTGCACCACCGGCAAGCTGCCC
GTGCCCTGGCCCACCCTCGTGACCACCCTGACCTACGGCGTGCAGTGCTTCAGCCGCTACCCCGACCACA
TGAAGCAGCACGACTTCTTCAAGTCCGCCATGCCCGAAGGCTACGTCCAGGAGCGCACCATCTTCTTCAA
GGACGACGGCAACTACAAGACCCGCGCCGAGGTGAAGTTCGAGGGCGACACCCTGGTGAACCGCATCGAG
CTGAAGGGCATCGACTTCAAGGAGGACGGCAACATCCTGGGGCACAAGCTGGAGTACAACTACAACAGCC
ACAACGTCTATATCATGGCCGACAAGCAGAAGAACGGCATCAAGGTGAACTTCAAGATCCGCCACAACAT
CGAGGACGGCAGCGTGCAGCTCGCCGACCACTACCAGCAGAACACCCCCATCGGCGACGGCCCCGTGCTG
CTGCCCGACAACCACTACCTGAGCACCCAGTCCGCCCTGAGCAAAGACCCCAACGAGAAGCGCGATCACA
TGGTCCTGCTGGAGTTCGTGACCGCCGCCGGGATCACTCTCGGCATGGACGAGCTGTACAAGTAAGCGGC
CGCGGTGGAGCTCCAGCTTTTGTTCCCTTTAGTGAGGGTTAATTGCGCGCTTGGCGTAATCATGGTCATA
GCACCCAGCTTTCTTGTACAAAGTTGAGATCTATAATTCACTGGCCGTCGTTTTACGGTACCATCGATGA
TGATCCAGACATGATAAGATACATTGATGAGTTTGGACAAACCACAACTAGAATGCAGTGAAAAAAATGC
TTTATTTGTGAAATTTGTGATGCTATTGCTTTATTTGTAACCATTATAAGCTGCAATAAACAAGTTAACA
ACAACAATTGCATTCATTTTATGTTTCAGGTTCAGGGGGAGGTGTGGGAGGTTTTTTAAAGCAAGTAAAA
CCTCTACAAATGTGGTATGGCTGATTATGATCCTCTAGATCCCTTGGGTAGCAGCGAAGTCGAGGCATTT
CTGTCCTGGCTGGTCTAGAGGTCTCTCAGGTTTAAAAAAAGCACCGACTCGGTGCCACTTTTTCAAGTTG
ATAACGGACTAGCCTTATTTAAACTTGCTATGCTGTTTCCAGCATAGCTCTTAAACAGAGACGGTCGACA
GTCTGCAGTGTCGTCTCTCGAACTAGGAGCCTGGAGAACTGCTATATAAACCCGGGACTTCTGGGTATGT
TTCTGCCATGTGGTAAGTGGATAAACCTACTTATTCAACTCATTTACCTCAAACATGACAGTAAACCTCT
TCGGGGCAAACCTGCAAACGCTTAAAACCTTCAAAGTTTGAAACCAGCAGTTTTGTAGAGGTTTACCGTA
GTATTTTTGAACTGTAAAGCATATGCAGAGGAAGCTGGTTTTAGGCTTGTGTGATTGGATGAGTTCTTCT
GTGACGTAACTGATCTTTTGTCCTCGTGTCCTTCGCCTTCCCCCACAGGCATGCGCGGACCTTCCCCCGC
CGCAGACCAGAGGACAACATGCTCAGACGCCAGCAAACGGCCCATCGAAACATTCACAGACTCTCGGATT
GGAGAGACCGGGCCCGAGGTCTCTGACTAAAAAAGCACCGACTCGGTGCCACTTTTTCAAGTTGATAACG
GACTAGCCTTATTTAAACTTGCTATGCTGTTTCCAGCATAGCTCTTAAACAGAGACGGTCGACAGTCTGC
AGTGTCGTCTCTCGAACCAAGAGCTGGAGGGAGAGCTATATATACCAGGGACTTCTGGGTATGTTTTTGG
GAGGTGGTGAGTGACTAAACCACTTATTCAGCTCCCTTAGATCAAGTCTGACCCTATATCATGGTGACAT
AAACCTGCAAACTGATAAAACCTGAAGGATCTCAAATCCAGAGTTTGTGTGAGGGATTACCGTGGTAATT
TTCAAACTGTAAAGCATATGCAAAATTATCTGGTCTTGGCTTGAGTGATTGGGTGTCTCGGTGTGATGCA
GGGACGTTTTCAGTGACGTGTCCTTCTCCCTCCCCCACAGGCATGCGCAGAACATTTCCCCCCTCCTTGA
AGACCAGAACAAAAGACGCCGAGAGCAGGAAACTCGTCTTACTGAATGACCGAGGCTGGAGAAATCGACC
CTAGGCAACTTTATTATACATAGTTGATAATTCACTGGCCGTCGTTTTACGGTACCATCGATGATGATCC
AGACATGATAAGATACATTGATGAGTTTGGACAAACCACAACTAGAATGCAGTGAAAAAAATGCTTTATT
TGTGAAATTTGTGATGCTATTGCTTTATTTGTAACCATTATAAGCTGCAATAAACAAGTTAACAACAACA
ATTGCATTCATTTTATGTTTCAGGTTCAGGGGGAGGTGTGGGAGGTTTTTTAAAGCAAGTAAAACCTCTA
CAAATGTGGTATGGCTGATTATGATCCTCTAGATCAGATCTGCGAAGATACGGCCACGGGTGCTCTTGAT
CCTGTGGCTGATTTTGGACTGTGCTGCTCGCAGCTGCTGATGAATCACATACTTCCTCCATTTTCTTCCA
CTGATTGACTGTTATAATTTCCCTAATTTCCAGGTCAAGGTGCTGTGCATTGTGGTAATAGATGTGACAT
GACGTCACTTCCAAAGGACCAATGAACATGTCTGACCAATTTCATATAATGTGAAAACGATTTTCATAGG
CAGAATAAATAACATTTAAATTAAACTGGGCATCAGCGCAATTCAATTGGTTTGGTAATAGCAAGGGAAA
ATAGAATGAAGTGATCTCCAAAAAATAAGTACTTTTTGACTGTAAATAAAATTGTAAGGAGTAAAAAGTA
CTTTTTTTTCTAAAAAAATGTAATTAAGTAAAAGTAAAAGTATTGATTTTTAATTGTACTCAAGTAAAGT
AAAAATCCCCAAAAATAATACTTAAGTACAGTAATCAAGTAAAATTACTCAAGTACTTTACACCTCTGGT
TCTTGACCCCCTACCTTCAGCAAGCCCAGCAGATCCACTAGTTCTAGAGCGGCCGCCACCGCGGTGGAGC
TCCAGCTTTTGTTCCCTTTAGTGAGGGTTAATTGCGCGCTTGGCGTAATCATGGTCATAGCTGTTTCCTG
TGTGAAATTGTTATCCGCTCACAATTCCACACAACATACGAGCCGGAAGCATAAAGTGTAAAGCCTGGGG
TGCCTAATGAGTGAGCTAACTCACATTAATTGCGTTGCGCTCACTGCCCGCTTTCCAGTCGGGAAACCTG
TCGTGCCAGCTGCATTAATGAATCGGCCAACGCGCGGGGAGAGGCGGTTTGCGTATTGGGCGCTCTTCCG
CTTCCTCGCTCACTGACTCGCTGCGCTCGGTCGTTCGGCTGCGGCGAGCGGTATCAGCTCACTCAAAGGC
GGTAATACGGTTATCCACAGAATCAGGGGATAACGCAGGAAAGAACATGTGAGCAAAAGGCCAGCAAAAG
GCCAGGAACCGTAAAAAGGCCGCGTTGCTGGCGTTTTTCCATAGGCTCCGCCCCCCTGACGAGCATCACA
AAAATCGACGCTCAAGTCAGAGGTGGCGAAACCCGACAGGACTATAAAGATACCAGGCGTTTCCCCCTGG
AAGCTCCCTCGTGCGCTCTCCTGTTCCGACCCTGCCGCTTACCGGATACCTGTCCGCCTTTCTCCCTTCG
GGAAGCGTGGCGCTTTCTCATAGCTCACGCTGTAGGTATCTCAGTTCGGTGTAGGTCGTTCGCTCCAAGC
TGGGCTGTGTGCACGAACCCCCCGTTCAGCCCGACCGCTGCGCCTTATCCGGTAACTATCGTCTTGAGTC
CAACCCGGTAAGACACGACTTATCGCCACTGGCAGCAGCCACTGGTAACAGGATTAGCAGAGCGAGGTAT
GTAGGCGGTGCTACAGAGTTCTTGAAGTGGTGGCCTAACTACGGCTACACTAGAAGAACAGTATTTGGTA
TCTGCGCTCTGCTGAAGCCAGTTACCTTCGGAAAAAGAGTTGGTAGCTCTTGATCCGGCAAACAAACCAC
CGCTGGTAGCGGTGGTTTTTTTGTTTGCAAGCAGCAGATTACGCGCAGAAAAAAAGGATCTCAAGAAGAT
CCTTTGATCTTTTCTACGGGGTCTGACGCTCAGTGGAACGAAAACTCACGTTAAGGCATTTTGGTCATGA
GATTATCAAAAAGGATCTTCACCTAGATCCTTTTAAATTAAAAATGAAGTTTTAAATCAATCTAAAGTAT
ATATGAGTAAACTTGGTCTGACAGTTACCAATGCTTAATCAGTGAGGCACCTATCTCAGCGATCTGTCTA
TTTCGTTCATCCATAGTTGCCTGACTCCCCGTCGTGTAGATAACTACGATACGGGAGGGCTTACCATCTG
GCCCCAGTGCTGCAATGATACCGCGAGACCCACGCTCACCGGCTCCAGATTTATCAGCAATAAACCAGCC
AGCCGGAAGGGCCGAGCGCAGAAGTGGTCCTGCAACTTTATCCGCCTCCATCCAGTCTATTAATTGTTGC
CGGGAAGCTAGAGTAAGTAGTTCGCCAGTTAATAGTTTGCGCAACGTTGTTGCCATTGCTACAGGCATCG
TGGTGTCACGCTCGTCGTTTGGTATGGCTTCATTCAGCTCCGGTTCCCAACGATCAAGGCGAGTTACATG
ATCCCCCATGTTGTGCAAAAAAGCGGTTAGCTCCTTCGGTCCTCCGATCGTTGTCAGAAGTAAGTTGGCC
GCAGTGTTATCACTCATGGTTATGGCAGCACTGCATAATTCTCTTACTGTCATGCCATCCGTAAGATGCT
TTTCTGTGACTGGTGAGTACTCAACCAAGTCATTCTGAGAATAGTGTATGCGGCGACCGAGTTGCTCTTG
CCCGGCGTCAATACGGGATAATACCGCGCCACATAGCAGAACTTTAAAAGTGCTCATCATTGGAAAACGT
TCTTCGGGGCGAAAACTCTCAAGGATCTTACCGCTGTTGAGATCCAGTTCGATGTAACCCACTCGTGCAC
CCAACTGATCTTCAGCATCTTTTACTTTCACCAGCGTTTCTGGGTGAGCAAAAACAGGAAGGCAAAATGC
CGCAAAAAAGGGAATAAGGGCGACACGGAAATGTTGAATACTCATACTCTTCCTTTTTCAATATTATTGA
AGCATTTATCAGGGTTATTGTCTCATGAGCGGATACATATTTGAATGTATTTAGAAAAATAAACAAATAG
GGGTTCCGCGCACATTTCCCCGAAAAGTG
